>Addgene plasmid #148079 | pAc5.1B-lambdaN-HA-DmPAN2-T97RH102G-dsRNAres_Y | depositor full sequence | sequence record 290526 | Full Sequence
CTTCAAGGAATTAATTCTATATTCTAAAAACACAAATGATACTTCTAAAAAAAATCATGAATGGCATCAA
CTCTGAATCAAATCTTTGCAGATGCACCTACTTCTCATTTCCACTGTCACATCATTTTTCCAGATCTCGC
TGCCTGTTATGTGGCCCACAAACCAAGACACGTTTTATGGCCATTAAAGCTGGCTGATCGTCGCCAAACA
CCAAATACATATCAATATGTACATTCGAGAAAGAAGCGATCAAAGAAGCGTCTTCGGGCGAGTAGGAGAA
TGCGGAGGAGAAGGAGAACGAGCTGATCTAGTATCTCTCCACAATCCAATGCCAACTGACCAACTGGCCA
TATTCGGAGCAATTTGAAGCCAATTTCCATCGCCTGGCGATCGCTCCATTCTTGGCTATATGTTTTTCAC
CGTTCCCGGGGCCATTTTCAAAGACTCGTCGGTAAGATAAGATTGTGTCACTCGCTGTCTCTCTTCATTT
GTCGAAGAATGCTGAGGAATTTCGCGATGACGTCGGCGAGTATTTTGAAGAATGAGAATAATTTGTATTT
ATACGAAAATCAGTTAGTGGAATTTTCTACAAAAACATGTTATCTATAGATAATTTTGTTGCAAAATATG
TTGACTATGACAAAGATTGTATGTATATACCTTTAATGTATTCTCATTTTCTTATGTATTTATAATGGCA
ATGATGATACTGATGATATTTTAAGATGATGCCAGACCACAGGCTGATTTCTGCGTCTTTTGCCGAACGC
AGTGCATGTGCGGTTGTTGTTTTTTGGAATAGTTTCAATTTTCGGACTGTCCGCTTTGATTTCAGTTTCT
TGGCTTATTCAAAAAGCAAAGTAAAGCCAAAAAAGCGAGATGGCAATACCAAATGCGGCAAAACGGTAGT
GGAAGGAAAGGGGTGCGGGGCAGCGGAAGGAAGGGTGGGGCGGGGCGTGGCGGGGTCTGTGGCTGGGCGC
GACGTCACCGACGTTGGAGCCACTCCTTTGACCATGTGTGCGTGTGTGTATTATTCGTGTCTCGCCACTC
GCCGGTTGTTTTTTTCTTTTTATCTCGCTCTCTCTAGCGCCATCTCGTACGCATGCTCAACGCACCGCAT
GTTGCCGTGTCCTTTATGCGTCATTTTGGCTCGAAATAGGCAATTATTTAAACAAAGATTAGTCAACGAA
AACGCTAAAATAAATAAGTCTACAATATGGTTACTTATTGCCATGTGTGTGCAGCCAACGATAGCAACAA
AAGCAACAACACAGTGGCTTTCCCTCTTTCACTTTTTGTTTGCAAGCGCGTGCGAGCAAGACGGCACGAC
CGGCAAACGCAATTACGCTGACAAAGAGCAGACGAAGTTTTGGCCGAAAAACATCAAGGCGCCTGATACG
AATGCATTTGCAATAACAATTGCGATATTTAATATTGTTTATGAAGCTGTTTGACTTCAAAACACACAAA
AAAAAAAATAAAACAAATTATTTGAAAGAGAATTAGGAATCGGACAGCTTATCGTTACGGGCTAACAGCA
CACCGAGACGAAATAGCTTACCTGACGTCACAGCCTCTGGAAGAACTGCCGCCAAGCAGAGAGAGAGAGA
AAAAGAGGGAGAGCAGCTTAGACCGCATGTGCTTGTGTGTGAGGCGTCTCTCTCTTCGTCTCCTGTTTGC
GCAAACGCATAGACTGCACTGAGAAAATCGATTACCTATTTTTTATGAATGAATATTTGCACTATTACTA
TTCAAAACTATTAAGATAGCAATCACATTCAATAGCCAAATACTATACCACCTGAGCGATGCAACGAAAT
GATCAATTTGAGCAAAAATGCTGCATATTTAGGACGGCATCATTATAGAAATGCTTCTTGCTGTGTACTT
TTCTCTCGTCTGGCAGCTGTTTCGCCGTTATTGTTAAAACCGGCTTAAGTTAGGTGTGTTTTCTACGACT
AGTGATGCCCCTACTAGAAGATGTGTGTTGCACAAATGTCCCTGAATAACCAATTTGAAGTGCAGATAGC
AGTAAACGTAAGCTAATATGAATATTATTTAACTGTAATGTTTTAATATCGCTGGACATTACTAATAAAC
CCACTATAAACACATGTACATATGTATGTTTTGGCATACAATGAGTAGTTGGGGAAAAAATGTGTAAAAG
CACCGTGACCATCACAGCATAAAGATAACCAGCTGAAGTATCGAATATGAGTAACCCCCAAATTGAATCA
CATGCCGCAACTGATAGGACCCATGGAAGTACACTCTTCATGGCGATATACAAGACACACACAAGCACGA
ACACCCAGTTGCGGAGGAAATTCTCCGTAAATGAAAACCCAATCGGCGAACAATTCATACCCATATATGG
TAAAAGTTTTGAACGCGACTTGAGAGCGGAGAGCATTGCGGCTGATAAGGTTTTAGCGCTAAGCGGGCTT
TATAAAACGGGCTGCGGGACCAGTTTTCATATCACTACCGTTTGAGTTCTTGTGCTGTGTGGATACTCCT
CCCGACACAAAGCCGCTCCATCAGCCAGCAGTCGTCTAATCCAGAGACCCCGGATCGGGGTACCAACATG
GACGCACAAACACGACGACGTGAGCGTCGCGCTGAGAAACAAGCTCAATGGAAAGCTGCAAACGGTGGAT
CTCCTCCACATATGGCTTACCCATACGATGTTCCAGATTACGCTCCTCCAAGCTTGAATTCTGCAGATAT
CATGGACTATGTCTACTGTGGAACGGATCCGATTGGAGCTAGCGAGGATATCCTGTCCGTGTACGATGCC
GGCAGTGCCCCCGGCAATGGTCATTTCAGCCCGTCCTTTAACGGCTTTAATATTGGAACGACGGACCCCG
AGTACGTCGAACTGGTCCCGGTCCTGGCTGATGGAGGTGAACATTTTGGAGTGAGCTCCGTCGCCTTTGA
TGATTATGAGGAATTGTTGTGGATGGGAAATCAAGGAGGACATGTGACCAGCTATTATACCAATAGCATG
CAAAAATATCGCAGCTTCCAAGTGGGTGCTACGGATATCGTCCGTGATATTAGCACGTTGGATAGCGGCG
TCTTGGCCCTGACCCAAACGAGCTTGCGCCACCAAATTCGTCGCGGCTTGCCGAAATTCACGTTTAAGAG
CAATAATATGAAAGAAATGGTCTCCATGTTGCAACTGTCGCCCCACCGCTTGGTGATGGCTGGCTTGCAA
GATGAACTGATTGATTTTGATTTGCGTACCCTGAAAGAGACGCGTATTGAACACGTCGGCGCTGGAGGCT
GTACCGTCTTGCGTAAAAACTCGCGCTACTTGTTCGCTGGAGATCAATTGGGCACCGTTACCCTGCGTGA
TTTGAATTCCTTGTCCGTGCAACATACCATTAAAACCCATACGAATATTCTGAGCGATTTTTCCGTGCAA
GGCAACTTGCTGATTAGTTGTGGCTACAGCGGAAGGCAAAATAACCTGGCCATCGACCGCTTCCTAATGG
TCTACGATCTGCGCATGCTGCGCCTGATCGCGCCCATTCAAGTGATGATTGATCCGCAGATGTTGAAGTT
CCTGCCATCGCTGACATCCCAACTGGCCGTCGTGTCCAGCTACGGCCAGGTTCAGCTGGTGGACACTGTG
GAGCTCAGCGAGCCGCGAGTATCCATGTACCAGATCAACACCAACGGCAGCCAGTGCCTCAGCTTCGACA
TTAGCTCCTCTTCACAGGCCATGGCATTTGGGGACCAGTCGGGCCACATCAACATGATTGCCGCTGTACA
AACGCCTCAGCCGCAGTTCAATCTCTACTCGCGAAGCACAGAGTTTGCGGACGTGGTGCCACAGCTGCCG
ATGGTCTCCATTACGGACACCAACTTTCCGCTATCGTCGGTCATGCTACCGCACTTGACGACGGGCACAC
AATGGTTCTCAGATTGGCCGGAGGAACTGCTGCGCTACCGCTACCACAGGCCCAAGACCATTGATCCCGA
AGTGCTGAGCAACATGAAAATGCAGGGACCGATTGGATACTCGCCAAACCCACGCACCGCCCGTCGTAAT
CAAATTCCGTACGTGATTGAGCAGGGCGGCGTGTGCAGTCCGAACGGAAATGGAACTGCGGCGGCGACCA
AGGCGGAGAACGGTGTGAAAATCATTCCACGGCGGTATCGCAAAGTCGAGCTGAAGTACACGAAGCTGGG
CACCCAGGACTTTGACTTTGACCAGCATAATCAAACATGTTTCGCGGGGCTGGAGGCAACGCTACCGAAC
TCCTACTGCAATGCTATGCTACAGATTTTGTATTTCACCGACGCGCTTCGCGTGAAGCTGCTGGAGCATT
CGTGCATCAAGGAGTTTTGCCTGTCCTGCGAACTAGGGTTCCTCTTCAACATGCTGGATAAAAGTACCGC
TTCTTCACCTTGCCAGGCCAGCAATTTCCTGCGATCTTTCCGCACTGTGCCAGAGGCCTCGGCACTGGGA
TTGATTCTCACCGACCGCTCATCGAACGTCAATCTAATATCGCTGATACAGAACTGGAACCGATTCATTT
TGCATCAAATGCATTACGAAATATTCGATTCTAGCAAGAACGCATCCACCTACAGCGGATCTGTGCAAAC
ATCAACGAACGCGGAAAACGCGGGCTCTTCAGAAACAAGTGGCTCCTCGGACCTTTACGATTCCATAAGT
GATGAGAACTCCAAGGAGGACGATCGGGAACGCAGTAAGATCAACGCAGAAACTGACATCAGTAAGATCT
TTGGGACCAAGCAAATCTGTATAAACCGCTGCATCAAATGCCAAGAAGAGAAGATAAAGGAAAGCATTCT
ACTTGCCTGCAATTTGTCGTATCCCAACCACATCAAAGATAGTGATCAGTATTTCAACTTTGGCACCATT
TTGAAGCGATCTCTCAGCTCCGAGAAGAGTATTCAGGCCTTCTGCGAGAGATGTAAGAAGTTTTCGCCAA
CCAATCAGAGCGTGAAGGTGACTTCGCTTCCGCAAATTCTGTCCATTAACTGTGGCCTCAACAACGAAAA
AGACATTACCTTCCTGAAGCGCCAGCTCAATCGCTGCAGCGAAAAGACGACTGTTGATGCGGCCGCTTCC
TTGAGCACAAGCAAGCCGTGTCGATATGGAGCCAACTGTTCGCGAAGTGACTGCCATTTCATGCATCCGG
ATCGAAAATCTCCATCGCACACAAGCCAACCGAATGCTGTCAACAATTCTCCCAATGGACGCCAAAAGTC
CTGGTTTCCCCTTACATTTACTATGGGCATCAATGACCAAGGTGAGGTGCAGGTGCAAACTCAATCAGAT
GCAAGCAGTGGCAAATCGGAACAGGAGGAGGAAACGGAAAAGCCACCAACAAAGGGCTTGGACAACAATC
GGATGTACGCGCTGCATGCCGTGGTGTGCCAAGTCGATGATGGTACCCAAAAGAACTTGGTATCGTTGAT
AAATGTGCAGCGGCCATACCACACCATGAAACTGGCTGAATCTGCAGATGACCCTCAGAGTCAATGGTAT
ATTTTTAATGATTTTAGCATATCGCCCGTTTCGCCACAAGAATCGGTATGGTTCACATTGGATTGGAAAG
TTCCTTGCATACTCTTCTACAGACACGTAGAGGATGACTCTGAGTCTGCTAGTACTACTAGCTCGACCGT
CACGGAAAGTGAAGAAACCATTCCATCAGAGAGCAGCAGCGGCTCGCCAACAAATCTATCCAACCCTTTT
CTAGAGGAAATTGTGAGTCCTATGCTAGGCAACTTAAGTGCAGACGCCACGCTGCAGCCCCTGCAGTCAG
ATGAAATGCCGCAGTCGGGTGATCTGGTCGCAATGGATGCCGAGTTCGTTACCCTAAATCCAGAGGAAAA
TGAGATTCGCCCGGATGGCAAAACGGCGACCATTAAGCCATGCCACATGAGTGTGGCCCGGATTTCATGT
ATACGAGGACAAGGCCCGGCTGAAGGAGTTCCATTCATGGACGATTACATATCCACCCAGGAGAAGGTCG
TGGACTACCTAACTCAGTTCTCGGGAATCAAGCCTGGCGACTTGGACGCTAACTTCAGCAAAAAGCGACT
GACTGCCTTGAAGTACTCATACCAGAAATTAAAATACCTCGTTGACGTAGGAGTAATATTTGTCGGACAT
GGTCTGAAGAACGACTTTAGGGTCATAAACATCTATGTACCGTCGGAGCAGATAATAGATACGGTGCACC
TGTTTCACATGCCACATCATCGCATGGTTTCCCTAAGATTTCTAGCCTGGCATTTCTTGGGTACTAAGAT
TCAGTCCGAGACGCACGACTCCATCGAAGATGCACGGACCACTCTGCAGCTCTACAAGCACTATTTGAAG
CTGCAGGAGGAGAAGAAGTTTGCCAACGCTCTCAAGAATCTTTACGAACGCGGAAAGCAGCTGCAGTGGA
AGGTTCCAGAGGACTGACCGCGGTTCGAAGGTAAGCCTATCCCTAACCCTCTCCTCGGTCTCGATTCTAC
GCGTACCGGTCATCATCACCATCACCATTGAGTTTAAACCCGCTGATCAGCCTCGACTGTGCCTTCTAAG
GCCTGAGCTCGCTGATCAGCCTCGATCGAGGATCCAGACATGATAAGATACATTGATGAGTTTGGACAAA
CCACAACTAGAATGCAGTGAAAAAAATGCTTTATTTGTGAAATTTGTGATGCTATTGCTTTATTTGTAAC
CATTATAAGCTGCAATAAACAAGTTAACAACAACAATTGCATTCATTTTATGTTTCAGGTTCAGGGGGAG
GTGTGGGAGGTTTTTTAAAGCAAGTAAAACCTCTACAAATGTGGTATGGCTGATTATGATCAGTCGACCG
ATGCCCTTGAGAGCCTTCAACCCAGTCAGCTCCTTCCGGTGGGCGCGGGGCATGACTATCGTCGCCGCAC
TTATGACTGTCTTCTTTATCATGCAACTCGTAGGACAGGTGCCGGCAGCGCTCTGGGTCATTTTCGGCGA
GGACCGCTTTCGCTGGAGCGCGACGATGATCGGCCTGTCGCTTGCGGTATTCGGAATCTTGCACGCCCTC
GCTCAAGCCTTCGTCACTGGTCCCGCCACCAAACGTTTCGGCGAGAAGCAGGCCATTATCGCCGGCATGG
CGGCCGACGCGCTGGGCTACGTCTTGCTGGCGTTCGCGACGCGAGGCTGGATGGCCTTCCCCATTATGAT
TCTTCTCGCTTCCGGCGGCATCGGGATGCCCGCGTTGCAGGCCATGCTGTCCAGGCAGGTAGATGACGAC
CATCAGGGACAGCTTCAAGGATCGCTCGCGGCTCTTACCAGCCAGCAAAAGGCCAGGAACCGTAAAAAGG
CCGCGTTGCTGGCGTTTTTCCATAGGCTCCGCCCCCCTGACGAGCATCACAAAAATCGACGCTCAAGTCA
GAGGTGGCGAAACCCGACAGGACTATAAAGATACCAGGCGTTTCCCCCTGGAAGCTCCCTCGTGCGCTCT
CCTGTTCCGACCCTGCCGCTTACCGGATACCTGTCCGCCTTTCTCCCTTCGGGAAGCGTGGCGCTTTCTC
AATGCTCACGCTGTAGGTATCTCAGTTCGGTGTAGGTCGTTCGCTCCAAGCTGGGCTGTGTGCACGAACC
CCCCGTTCAGCCCGACCGCTGCGCCTTATCCGGTAACTATCGTCTTGAGTCCAACCCGGTAAGACACGAC
TTATCGCCACTGGCAGCAGCCACTGGTAACAGGATTAGCAGAGCGAGGTATGTAGGCGGTGCTACAGAGT
TCTTGAAGTGGTGGCCTAACTACGGCTACACTAGAAGGACAGTATTTGGTATCTGCGCTCTGCTGAAGCC
AGTTACCTTCGGAAAAAGAGTTGGTAGCTCTTGATCCGGCAAACAAACCACCGCTGGTAGCGGTGGTTTT
TTTGTTTGCAAGCAGCAGATTACGCGCAGAAAAAAAGGATCTCAAGAAGATCCTTTGATCTTTTCTACGG
GGTCTGACGCTCAGTGGAACGAAAACTCACGTTAAGGGATTTTGGTCATGAGATTATCAAAAAGGATCTT
CACCTAGATCCTTTTAAATTAAAAATGAAGTTTTAAATCAATCTAAAGTATATATGAGTAAACTTGGTCT
GACAGTTACCAATGCTTAATCAGTGAGGCACCTATCTCAGCGATCTGTCTATTTCGTTCATCCATAGTTG
CCTGACTCCCCGTCGTGTAGATAACTACGATACGGGAGGGCTTACCATCTGGCCCCAGTGCTGCAATGAT
ACCGCGAGACCCACGCTCACCGGCTCCAGATTTATCAGCAATAAACCAGCCAGCCGGAAGGGCCGAGCGC
AGAAGTGGTCCTGCAACTTTATCCGCCTCCATCCAGTCTATTAATTGTTGCCGGGAAGCTAGAGTAAGTA
GTTCGCCAGTTAATAGTTTGCGCAACGTTGTTGCCATTGCTGCAGGCATCGTGGTGTCACGCTCGTCGTT
TGGTATGGCTTCATTCAGCTCCGGTTCCCAACGATCAAGGCGAGTTACATGATCCCCCATGTTGTGCAAA
AAAGCGGTTAGCTCCTTCGGTCCTCCGATCGTTGTCAGAAGTAAGTTGGCCGCAGTGTTATCACTCATGG
TTATGGCAGCACTGCATAATTCTCTTACTGTCATGCCATCCGTAAGATGCTTTTCTGTGACTGGTGAGTA
CTCAACCAAGTCATTCTGAGAATAGTGTATGCGGCGACCGAGTTGCTCTTGCCCGGCGTCAACACGGGAT
AATACCGCGCCACATAGCAGAACTTTAAAAGTGCTCATCATTGGAAAACGTTCTTCGGGGCGAAAACTCT
CAAGGATCTTACCGCTGTTGAGATCCAGTTCGATGTAACCCACTCGTGCACCCAACTGATCTTCAGCATC
TTTTACTTTCACCAGCGTTTCTGGGTGAGCAAAAACAGGAAGGCAAAATGCCGCAAAAAAGGGAATAAGG
GCGACACGGAAATGTTGAATACTCATACTCTTCCTTTTTCAATATTATTGAAGCATTTATCAGGGTTATT
GTCTCATGAGCGGATACATATTTGAATGTATTTAGAAAAATAAACAAATAGGGGTTCCGCGCACATTTCC
CCGAAAAGTGCCACCTGACGTCTAAGAAACCATTATTATCATGACATTAACCTATAAAAATAGGCGTATC
ACGAGGCCCTTTCGT
Features (pLannotate 1.2.2; 11 found; start..end, strand, type, name):
     56..2568    +  promoter       Ac5 promoter: Drosophila melanogaster actin 5C promoter
   2588..2653    +  CDS            N (fragment): REGN_LAMBD - Experimental evidence at protein level: Swiss-Prot protein existence level 1. Plays a role as a transcriptional antitermination factor that allows the virus to initiate its lytic phase. Activates expression of the delayed viral early genes by modifying host RNA polymerase (RNAP) into a form that is resistant to termination signals. This antitermination function requires the host NusA protein which serves to stabilize the interaction between antitermination protein N and host RNA polymerase. From Escherichia phage lambda (Bacteriophage lambda).
   2678..2704    +  CDS            3xHA (fragment): three tandem HA epitope tags
   2732..6454    +  CDS            PAN2: PAN2_DROME - Experimental evidence at protein level: Swiss-Prot protein existence level 1. Catalytic subunit of the poly(A)-nuclease (PAN) deadenylation complex, one of two cytoplasmic mRNA deadenylases involved in general and miRNA-mediated mRNA turnover. PAN specifically shortens poly(A) tails of RNA and the activity is stimulated by poly(A)-binding protein (PABP). PAN deadenylation is followed by rapid degradation of the shortened mRNA tails by the CCR4-NOT complex. Deadenylated mRNAs are then degraded by two alternative mechanisms, namely exosome-mediated 3'-5' exonucleolytic degradation,
   6470..6511    +  CDS            V5 tag: epitope tag from simian virus 5
   6611..6745    -  polyA_signal   SV40 poly(A) signal: SV40 polyadenylation signal
   6768..6852    -  CDS            large T antigen (fragment): large T antigen from SV40 (simian virus 40)
   6853..7323    +  CDS            TcR (fragment): tetracycline efflux protein; tet; confers resistance to tetracycline
   7367..7955    -  rep_origin     ori: high-copy-number ColE1/pMB1/pBR322/pUC origin of replication
   8126..8986    -  CDS            AmpR: β-lactamase; bla; confers resistance to ampicillin, carbenicillin, and related antibiotics
   8987..9091    -  promoter       AmpR promoter: bla
