[The description below was written by a language model from this plasmid's Addgene catalogue record and pLannotate feature annotations shown in this document.]
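Description:
pAc5.1B-lambdaN-HA-DmPAN2-T97RH102G-dsRNAres_Y is a 9,185 nt insect expression plasmid for producing a tagged, mutant form of Drosophila melanogaster PAN2 in fly cells. The catalogue lists the backbone as unknown, although the name and annotated parts are consistent with a pAc5.1-type vector. It is propagated in E. coli through a ColE1/pUC-type origin and selected with ampicillin via the bla gene and its own promoter. The origin is annotated as a high-copy type, whereas the catalogue entry describes the plasmid as low copy. Short fragments of a tetracycline resistance gene and of SV40 large T antigen appear to be backbone remnants rather than functional elements. No selection marker for insect cells is annotated.

Expression is driven by the constitutive actin 5C (Ac5) promoter and terminated by an SV40 polyadenylation signal. The open reading frame begins with a short fragment of the bacteriophage lambda N protein, followed by an HA epitope and then the PAN2 coding sequence. PAN2 is the catalytic subunit of the PAN2-PAN3 deadenylase complex that shortens mRNA poly(A) tails. A vector-encoded V5 tag lies downstream of the insert, but the record does not say whether it is translated in frame with PAN2.

The lambda N peptide binds boxB RNA hairpins, so fusions of this kind are commonly used to tether a protein to a boxB-bearing reporter mRNA, while HA allows detection or immunoprecipitation. The name indicates T97R and H102G substitutions, whose functional effect is not stated in the record. The "dsRNAres" label indicates a version designed to resist dsRNA-mediated knockdown, which would suit complementation experiments in cells depleted of endogenous PAN2.
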