Addgene plasmid #148079: pAc5.1B-lambdaN-HA-DmPAN2-T97RH102G-dsRNAres_Y
Purpose: Insect Expression of DmPAN2-T97RH102G-dsRNAres
Depositing lab: Elisa Izaurralde. Depositing organization: Max Planck Institute for Developmental Biology. Publication: An asymmetric PAN3 dimer recruits a single PAN2 exonuclease to mediate mRNA deadenylation and decay. Jonas S, Christie M, Peter D, Bhandari D, Loh B, Huntzinger E, Weichenrieder O, Izaurralde E. Nat Struct Mol Biol. 2014 Jul;21(7):599-608. doi: 10.1038/nsmb.2837. Epub 2014 Jun 1. PubMed 24880343.
Backbone
  Vector backbone: Unknown
  Vector type: Insect Expression
Growth in bacteria
  Bacterial resistance: Ampicillin, 100 μg/mL
  Growth temperature: 37°C
  Growth strain: DH5alpha
  Copy number: Low Copy
Gene/Insert
  Gene/Insert name: DmPAN2-T97RH102G-dsRNAres
  Species: D. melanogaster (fly)
  Entrez Gene: PAN2 (a.k.a. Dmel_CG8232, A1Z7K9, CG8232, Dmel\CG8232, Pan2, pan2)
  Cloning method: Unknown
Terms and licenses: Academic/Nonprofit Terms; Industry Terms: Not Available to Industry
Depositor comments: ORF extracted from NCBI: LP04771 Plasmids from this collection were made available to the research community and donated after the lab closed. Please note that the sequence provided by the depositing laboratory may be theoretical/predicted or based on Sanger sequencing results. There may be discrepancies between sequencing results obtained by Addgene and the depositor sequence. If an Addgene verified sequence is not available, please contact before placing your order to request that our lab fully sequence the plasmid.
How to cite: pAc5.1B-lambdaN-HA-DmPAN2-T97RH102G-dsRNAres_Y was a gift from Elisa Izaurralde (Addgene plasmid # 148079 ; http://n2t.net/addgene:148079 ; RRID:Addgene_148079)
